>Addgene plasmid #44560 | pST-K | depositor full sequence | sequence record 69375 | pST-K sequence 4565 bps
AGTACTAATATTGGATCGTCGGCACCGTCACGGCCGTGGGAGGCGGCACGATCCGCGACGTGATGATCGG
CCGCATCCCCACGGTGCTGCGCAGTGAGCTCTACGCCATCCCGGCGTTGATCTGTGCGTTCGCACGCACA
GGCCCGGTGTGAGAAGGGTCTCTGACGAGCGGGAGAACTCCCTATCAGTGATAGAGTTTGTCCTCCCTAT
CAGTGATAGATAGGCTCTGGGAGTACCCGTGTGTACGACCAGCACGGCATACATCATTTCGACGCCGAGA
GATTCGCCGCCCGAAATGAGCACGATCCGCATGCGGAGGAATCACTTCGCAATGCACCACCACCACCACC
ATATGGGATCCGATATCTCTAGAGCGGCCGCACAGCTGGGGCCCGAATTCCTGCAGCACGTGTTAATTAA
GCTTGACTACAAGGACGACGACGACAAGTAAAAGCTATCAGTTAACTAAAACGAAAGGCTCAGTCGAAAG
ACTGGGCCTTTCGTTTTATAACTAGCGTACGATCGACTGCCAGGCATCAAATAAAACGAAAGGCTCAGTC
GAAAGACTGGGCCTTTCGTTTTATGCCATCATGGCCGCGGTGATCAGCTAGCCACCTGACGTCGGGGGGG
GGGGAAAGCCACGTTGTGTCTCAAAATCTCTGATGTTACATTGCACAAGATAAAAATATATCATCATGAA
CAATAAAACTGTCTGCTTACATAAACAGTAATACAAGGGGTGTTATGAGCCATATTCAACGGGAAACGTC
TTGCTCGAGGCCGCGATTAAATTCCAACATGGATGCTGATTTATATGGGTATAAATGGGCTCGCGATAAT
GTCGGGCAATCAGGTGCGACAATCTATCGCTTGTATGGGAAGCCCCATGCGCCAGAGTTGTTTCTGAAAC
ATGGCAAAGGTAGCGTTGCCAATGATGTTACAGATGAGATGGTCAGACTAAACTGGCTGACGGAATTTAT
GCCTCTTCCGACCATCAAGCATTTTATCCGTACTCCTGATGATGCATGGTTACTCACCACTGCGATCCCC
GGGAAAACAGCATTCCAGGTATTAGAAGAATATCCTGATTCAGGTGAAAATATTGTTGATGCGCTGGCAG
TGTTCCTGCGCCGGTTGCATTCGATTCCTGTTTGTAATTGTCCTTTTAACAGCGATCGCGTATTTCGTCT
CGCTCAGGCGCAATCACGAATGAATAACGGTTTGGTTGATGCGAGTGATTTTGATGACGAGCGTAATGGC
TGGCCTGTTGAACAAGTCTGGAAAGAAATGCATAATCTTTTGCCATTCTCACCGGATTCAGTCGTCACTC
ATGGTGATTTCTCACTTGATAACCTTATTTTTGACGAGGGGAAATTAATAGGTTGTATTGATGTTGGACG
AGTCGGAATCGCAGACCGATACCAGGATCTTGCCATCCTATGGAACTGCCTCGGTGAGTTTTCTCCTTCA
TTACAGAAACGGCTTTTTCAAAAATATGGTATTGATAATCCTGATATGAATAAATTGCAGTTTCATTTGA
TGCTCGATGAGTTTTTCTAATCAGAATTGGTTAATTGGTTGTAACACTGGCAGAGCATTACGCTGACTTG
ACGGGACGGCGGCTTTGTTGAATAAATCGAACTTTTGCTGAGTTGAAGGATCAGATCACGCATCTTCCCG
ACAACGCAGACCGTTCCGTGGCAAAGCAAAAGTTCAAAATCACCAACTGGTCCACCTACAACAAAGCTCT
CATCAACCGTGGCTCCCTCACTTTCTGGCTGGATGATGGGGCGATTCAGGCCTGGTATGAGTCAGCAACA
CCTTCTTCACGAGGCAGACCTCACTAGTTCCACTGAGCGTCAGACCCCGTAGAAAAGATCAAAGGATCTT
CTTGAGATCCTTTTTTTCTGCGCGTAATCTGCTGCTTGCAAACAAAAAAACCACCGCTACCAGCGGTGGT
TTGTTTGCCGGATCAAGAGCTACCAACTCTTTTTCCGAAGGTAACTGGCTTCAGCAGAGCGCAGATACCA
AATACTGTCCTTCTAGTGTAGCCGTAGTTAGGCCACCACTTCAAGAACTCTGTAGCACCGCCTACATACC
TCGCTCTGCTAATCCTGTTACCAGTGGCTGCTGCCAGTGGCGATAAGTCGTGTCTTACCGGGTTGGACTC
AAGACGATAGTTACCGGATAAGGCGCAGCGGTCGGGCTGAACGGGGGGTTCGTGCACACAGCCCAGCTTG
GAGCGAACGACCTACACCGAACTGAGATACCTACAGCGTGAGCATTGAGAAAGCGCCACGCTTCCCGAAG
GGAGAAAGGCGGACAGGTATCCGGTAAGCGGCAGGGTCGGAACAGGAGAGCGCACGAGGGAGCTTCCAGG
GGGAAACGCCTGGTATCTTTATAGTCCTGTCGGGTTTCGCCACCTCTGACTTGAGCGTCGATTTTTGTGA
TGCTCGTCAGGGGGGCGGAGCCTATGGAAAAACGCCAGCAACGCGGCCTTTTTACGGTTCCTGGCCTTTT
GCTGGCCTTTTGCTCACATGTTCTTTCCTGCGTTATCCCCTGATTCTGTGGATAACCGTATTACCGCCTT
TGAGTGAGCTGATACCGCTCGCCGCAGCCGAACGACCGAGCGCAACGCGTTACGTAGAGCCCACCAGCTC
CGTAAGTTCGGGTGCTGTGTGGCTCGTACCCGCGCATTCAGGCGGCAGGGGGTCTAACGGGTCTAAGGCG
GCGTGTACGGCCGCCACAGCGGCTCTTAGCGGCCCGGAAACGTCCTCGAAACGACGCATGTGTTCCTCCT
GGTTGGTACAGGTGGTTGGGGGTGCTCGGCTGTCGCTGGTGTTTCATCATCAGGGCTCGACGGGAGAGCG
GGGGAGTGTGCAGTTGTGGGGTGGCCCCTCAGCGAAATATCTGACTTGGAGCTCGTGTCGGACCATACAC
CGGTGATTAATCGTGGTTTATTATCAAGCGTGAGCCACGTCGCCGACGAATTTGAGCAGCTCTGGCTGCC
GTACTGGTCCCTGGCAAGCGACGATCTGCTCGAGGGGATCTACCGCCAAAGCCGCGCGTCGGCCCTAGGC
CGCCGGTACATCGAGGCGAACCCAACAGCGCTGGCAAACCTGCTGGTCGTGGACGTAGACCATCCAGACG
CAGCGCTCCGAGCGCTCAGCGCCCGGGGGTCCCATCCGCTGCCCAACGCGATCGTGGGCAATCGCGCCAA
CGGCCACGCACACGCAGTGTGGGCACTCAACGCCCCTGTTCCACGCACCGAATACGCGCGGCGTAAGCCG
CTCGCATACATGGCGGCGTGCGCCGAAGGCCTTCGGCGCGCCGTCGATGGCGACCGCAGTTACTCAGGCC
TCATGACCAAAAACCCCGGCCACATCGCCTGGGAAACGGAATGGCTCCACTCAGATCTCTACACACTCAG
CCACATCGAGGCCGAGCTCGGCGCGAACATGCCACCGCCGCGCTGGCGTCAGCAGACCACGTACAAAGCG
GCTCCGACGCCGCTAGGGCGGAATTGCGCACTGTTCGATTCCGTCAGGTTGTGGGCCTATCTTCCCGCCC
TCATGCGGATCTACCTGCCGACCCGGAACGTGGACGGACTCGGCCGCGCGATCTATGCCGAGTGCCACGC
GCGAAACGCCGAATTTCCGTGCAACGACGTGTGTCCCGGACCGCTACCGGACAGCGAGGTCCGCGCCATC
GCCAACAGCATTTGGCGTTGGATCACAACCAAGTCGCGCATTTGGGCGGACGGGATCGTGGTCTACGAGG
CCACACTCAGTGCGCGCCATGCGGCCATCTCGCGGAAGGGCGCAGCAGCGCGCACGGCGGCGAGCACAGT
TGCGCGGCGCGCAAAGTCCGCGTCAGCCATGGAGGCATTGCTATGAGCGACGGCTACAGCGACGGCTACA
GCGACGGCTACAACTGGCAGCCGACTGTCCGCAAAAAGCGGCGCGTGACCGCCGCCGAAGGCGCTCGAAT
CACCGGACTATCCGAACGCCACGTCGTCCGGCTCGTGGCGCAGGAACGCAGCGAGTGGTTCGCCGAGCAG
GCTGCACGCCGCGAACGCATCCGCGCCTATCACGACGACGAGGGCCACTCTTGGCCGCAAACGGCCAAAC
ATTTCGGGCTGCATCTGGACACCGTTAAGCGACTCGGCTATCGGGCGAGGAAAGAGCGTGCGGCAGAACA
GGAAGCGGCTCAAAAGGCCCACAACGAAGCCGACAATCCACCGCTGTTCTAACGCAATTGGGGAGCGGGT
GTCGCGGGGGTTCCGTGGGGGGTTCCGTTGCAACGGGTCGGACAGGTAAAAGTCCTGGTAGACGCTAGTT
TTCTGGTTTGGGCCATGCCTGTCTCGTTGCGTGTTTCGTTGCGTCCGTTTTGAATACCAGCCAGACGAGA
CGGGGTTCTACGAATCTTGGTCGATACCAAGCCATTTCCGCTGAATATCGTGGAGCTCACCGCCAGAATC
GGTGGTTGTGGTGATGTACGTGGCGAACTCCGTTGTAGTGCTTGTGGTGGCATCCGTGGCGGTACCGCCT
GACGCCCCCCGGATC
Features (pLannotate 1.2.2; 10 found; start..end, strand, type, name):
     15..119     +  CDS            Y4104_STRCO (fragment): Protein inferred from homology: Swiss-Prot protein existence level 3. From Streptomyces coelicolor (strain ATCC BAA-471 / A3(2) / M145).
    177..196     +  promoter       tight TRE promoter (fragment): Tet-responsive promoter PTight, consisting of seven tet operator sequences followed by the minimal CMV promoter
    203..220     +  promoter       tight TRE promoter (fragment): Tet-responsive promoter PTight, consisting of seven tet operator sequences followed by the minimal CMV promoter
    335..351     +  CDS            9xHis (fragment): 9xHis affinity tag
    428..448     +  CDS            FLAG (fragment): FLAG® epitope tag, followed by an enterokinase cleavage site
    467..509     -  terminator     rrnB T1 terminator: Escherichia coli rrnB; transcription terminator T1 from the E. coli rrnB gene
    538..584     +  terminator     rrnB T1 terminator: transcription terminator T1 from the E. coli rrnB gene
    745..1560    +  CDS            KanR: aminoglycoside phosphotransferase; aph(3')-Ia; confers resistance to kanamycin in bacteria or G418 (Geneticin®) in eukaryotes
   1701..1844    +  CDS            TRA2_ECOLX (fragment): Protein predicted: Swiss-Prot protein existence level 4. Required for transposition of transposon Tn903. From Escherichia coli.
   1892..2480    +  rep_origin     ori: high-copy-number ColE1/pMB1/pBR322/pUC origin of replication
