[The description below was written by a language model from this plasmid's Addgene catalogue record and pLannotate feature annotations shown in this document.]
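Description:
pST-K is a 4,565 bp empty-backbone E. coli–mycobacteria shuttle vector, assembled from elements of pVV16, pSE100 and pMC1m and intended for ectopic, constitutive expression of mycobacterial proteins. In E. coli it replicates from a high-copy ColE1/pUC-type origin and is selected with kanamycin through an aph(3')-Ia aminoglycoside phosphotransferase gene. A short adjacent fragment matching a Tn903 transposition protein is most likely a remnant of the transposon from which this resistance cassette was taken. The automated annotation covers only about the first 2.5 kb of the plasmid, leaving the remaining ~2 kb unannotated. No mycobacterial replication origin or integration element is identified in the table, so the basis of maintenance in mycobacteria is not stated in the record.

The expression cassette is driven by the UV15 promoter named in the catalogue entry. The two short hits labelled as fragments of a "tight TRE promoter" upstream of the tags correspond to tet operator-like sequences, not to a mammalian promoter. Even so, the record describes expression as constitutive, which would be expected where no Tet repressor is supplied. Downstream lie a backbone-encoded N-terminal His tag and a C-terminal FLAG tag. A gene cloned between them is therefore produced as a doubly tagged fusion suited to affinity purification and immunodetection. Two copies of the rrnB T1 terminator in opposite orientations follow the cassette, ending transcription and insulating it from the neighbouring kanamycin marker. A small fragment resembling a Streptomyces coelicolor protein near the start of the sequence is a homology hit of unclear function. The vector is typically used for complementation or overexpression of tagged proteins in mycobacteria.
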