Addgene plasmid #44560: pST-K
Purpose: (Empty Backbone) for ectopic constitutive expression of mycobacterial proteins
Depositing lab: Vinay Nandicoori. Depositing organization: National Institute of Immunology. Publication: Development of a new generation of vectors for gene expression, gene replacement, and protein-protein interaction studies in mycobacteria. Parikh A, Kumar D, Chawla Y, Kurthkoti K, Khan S, Varshney U, Nandicoori VK. Appl Environ Microbiol. 2013 Mar;79(5):1718-29. doi: 10.1128/AEM.03695-12. Epub 2013 Jan 11. PubMed 23315736.
Backbone
  Vector backbone: pVV16, pSE100, pMC1m
  Backbone size (bp): 4565
  Vector type: Bacterial Expression ; E.coli-mycobacteria shuttle vector
  Promoter: UV15 promoter
  Tag / fusion protein: His tag (N terminal on backbone); Flag tag (C terminal on backbone)
Growth in bacteria
  Bacterial resistance: Kanamycin, 50 μg/mL
  Growth temperature: 37°C
  Growth strain: DH5alpha
  Copy number: High Copy
Terms and licenses: Academic/Nonprofit Terms; Industry Terms: Not Available to Industry
How to cite: pST-K was a gift from Vinay Nandicoori (Addgene plasmid # 44560 ; http://n2t.net/addgene:44560 ; RRID:Addgene_44560)
