>Addgene plasmid #44560 | pST-K | addgene partial sequence | sequence record 73417 | Kan-R 5'-ATCGCGAGCCCATTTATACC-3'
ATCGCGGCCTCGAGCAAGACGTTTCCCGTTGAATATGGCTCATAACACCCCTTGTATTACTGTTTATGTA
AGCAGACAGTTTTATTGTTCATGATGATATATTTTTATCTTGTGCAATGTAACATCAGAGATTTTGAGAC
ACAACGTGGCTTTCCCCCCCCCCCGACGTCAGGTGGCTAGCTGATCACCGCGGCCATGATGGCATAAAAC
GAAAGGCCCAGTCTTTCGACTGAGCCTTTCGTTTTATTTGATGCCTGGCAGTCGATCGTACGCTAGTTAT
AAAACGAAAGGCCCAGTCTTTCGACTGAGCCTTTCGTTTTAGTTAACTGATAGCTTTTACTTGTCGTCGT
CGTCCTTGTAGTCAAGCTTAATTAACACGTGCTGCAGGAATTCGGGCCCCAGCTGTGCGGCCGCTCTAGA
GATATCGGATCCCATATGGTGGTGGTGGTGGTGCATTGCGAAGTGATTCCTCCGCATGCGGATCGTGCTC
ATTTCGGGCGGCGAATCTCTCGGCGTCGAAATGATGTATGCCGTGCTGGTCGTACACACGGGTACTCCCA
GAGCCTATCTATCACTGATAGGGAGGACAAACTCTATCACTGATAGGGAGTTCTCCCGCTCGTCAGAGAC
CCTTCTCACACCGGGCCTGTGCGTGCGAACGCACAGATCAACGCCGGGATGGCGTAGAGCTCACTGCGCA
